>Addgene plasmid #184070 | pT22gCfpUbiG4FER4P2A(#249) | addgene full sequence | sequence record 363955 | Addgene NGS Result
G
[124 nt withheld, positions 2-125]
CGCCCGATACTCCAGCTTTTGTTCCCTTTAGTGAGGGTTAATTGCGCGTTACACAGAGGTGTAAAGTACT
TGAGTAATTTTACTTGATTACTGTACTTAAGTATTATTTTTGGGGATTTTTACTTTACTTGAGTACAATT
AAAAATCAATACTTTTACTTTTACTTAATTACATTTTTTTAGAAAAAAAAGTACTTTTTACTCCTTACAA
TTTTATTTACAGTCAAAAAGTACTTATTTTTTGGAGATCACTTCCTCAGGACCAGACATGATAAGATACA
TTGATGAGTTTGGACAAACCACAACTAGAATGCAGTGAAAAAAATGCTTTATTTGTGAAATTTGTGATGC
TATTGCTTTATTTGTAACCATTATAAGCTGCAATAAACAAGTTGCGTGCGCATTTATTTAAGGTACAGCT
CGTCCATGCCGAGAGTGATCCCGGCGGCGGTCACGAACTCCAGCAGGACCATGTGATCGCGCTTCTCGTT
GGGGTCTTTGCTCAGGGCGGACTGGGTGCTCAGGTAGTGGTTGTCGGGCAGCAGCACGGGGCCGTCGCCG
ATGGGGGTGTTCTGCTGGTAGTGGTCGGCGAGCTGCACGCTGCCGTCCTCGATGTTGTGGCGGATCTTGA
AGTTGGCCTTGATGCCGTTCTTCTGCTTGTCGGCGGTGATATAGACGTTGTGGCTGATGTAGTTGTACTC
CAGCTTGTGCCCCAGGATGTTGCCGTCCTCCTTGAAGTCGATGCCCTTCAGCTCGATGCGGTTCACCAGG
GTGTCGCCCTCGAACTTCACCTCGGCGCGGGTCTTGTAGTTGCCGTCGTCCTTGAAGAAGATGGTGCGCT
CCTGGACGTAGCCTTCGGGCATGGCGGACTTGAAGAAGTCGTGCTGCTTCATGTGGTCGGGGTAGCGGCT
GAAGCACTGCACGCCCCAGGTCAGGGTGGTCACGAGGGTGGGCCAGGGCACGGGCAGCTTGCCGGTGGTG
CAGATGAACTTCAGGGTCAGCTTGCCGTAGGTGGCATCGCCCTCGCCCTCGCCGGACACGCTGAACTTGT
GGCCGTTTACGTCGCCGTCCAGCTCGACCAGGATGGGCACCACCCCGGTGAACAGCTCCTCGCCCTTGCT
CACCATGTCGGCTGGCGACCGGTGGATCATCCCCCGCAAGTCTGACTGAGTGGAAGTTTCAGTTCAATGG
AAGGGAGAAAAGAGCCAGCCTTTATATATGTCATGTATTGCTGCTGTCTGCATGCGATGAACCTAGAGCT
TACTTTTTCTGTCAAGTAAGGCAAAAGCAGAGAACCTTTGTCTTGCATTGTGTTTGATGTTGTGCTGTGA
CAGTCATTTCTTAGTTCATGCTGGTACTTTTGTTCCATAGCTTTACCCAAAGAGTTATCCAGCATTCCCA
GTTATTCCAAAAACTCAATGTCACAAATTTTCCAGTCCATTGCTTAGCAGCGTTGACCCCGGAGACCCTG
ATGTGGTAATTTACAGTGCAATTCAGTTGCTGGTCCAAACACTTTGTAACAGTTTAAAGAATTGTGGTTA
CTAGTAAATCCTTAATTTGGCATCATCTAGGTGTCATTCTTTGCCACTTTTGAATCACACAAATGAACCA
AACAATGGTTAGCTAGCATCAAACATTTACCAAATAATCTCATCAGTGTCACCCCAATGTTTAAGAAGCC
ACATTTTATGTCCCCAGATATATTAATATTATTTTATATATAATTTAAAATAGTAATGTGGTGTTACTGT
ATTTGTCATATAACGCAATATATACAGTATGTCTTTATCTGTATCAATTTTGTGGTCACACCATCAATAA
ACTCCAGTTTAATTATTTAAAATTGGGTAGTGATAACCATATAAAGGAACAGTGGCTAGTTCCATGTTGT
AGCTCCCAACCTGCTTTCAGGTGATCCATGCAGTGTCGTATAAAAAGGTAACAATTTTTAACCTTGGAAA
GCAAGTACACTTAAGGTCCCAGATCTGAAGCTACCCCTAACACACTATTCTACACACAGAAAATGCTCTT
CACTAGGTCGAGACCAGCAAAGTTCTAGAATTTGTCGAAACATTTATGTTATATATTTCCTGAAAAAAAT
TCTGAGTAAGTTCTTAAGTGTTATTGCCAGCAACATAAACAACAGACGGCAAAATGAATAAATGATAACA
AAGCAGTAGGCTTAAATAAACCTAATTTTTATAGGCTGTTCTCTACAACCCTCAAACAGTGATTAGTTTT
GTACTTATAAACTTGCCCTTTCATTCATATTTCAAGAAAATTGGTTCAGAAGATCTGGATATTCTAGCAG
TTGTTCAAGCTCATGGAGGGATCAGTGACCTGATTCCACAATGACTAGGCCTAATCCAGAAATTAGATGA
CTGTCAACATAAAAAGGCACAGCACTCACTAGCTGCCCTATATATTTTATTATATTTTACATATATTATT
TTATTTATTTAGCTCTGAGTGCTGTACTTTCTGGTTAAAGAAAACTGCTTACAACAGCTAACCTGTACTA
CCTCAGGCTCAGGGAATTTGGAACAGGTTTGTCTGGTTTGTTTCTTTAACCATGCATGCTTGTTTTCAAC
TATGGCAACACAGTCACATGGGACATTACAGAAATGATTTGTCGATGACATGCGACTTTTCTTTAATAAA
GCGCAAAGATCCCAAAAAGCAAACTTTTAACAAAAATCATATAATTATATTTTCAATCCAGCTTTGTAGC
AACTTTGTGCTGCTGTTCACTCAGCAACAGATAGTCAGTATAAGGTCAGTGTGTCTCAAAGCAGTGCCAT
CTGTTTCACACATTGCGTTCTATATATAAGTGTGCTGGTTGACACGACACTGTATAAGGCCTAGGCTAAA
ACACAAACAATGTAGAATGACACTGTGTTTTTTTTGTAAACAAATGTTGTTTTTGGTTAAACATCTTTGT
GAAAACATCCTCCTGTCATGTATTTGCTATATTCAAATGTTAAACCCGTGCAGAATAGAACATATACAAA
AAAAAACAACACAACACATTTTTAAACATTATTAAATATCAAGTATTGCTGGCAGTTCTGTTTCTGTTTT
ACAGTACCCTTTGCCACAGTTCTCCGCTTTTCCTGGTCCAGATTCCACAAGTCTGATTCACCAATAGCAA
AGCGAATAAACAACCAAAGCAGCCAATCACTGCTTGTAGACTGTCCTGCGAGACCGGCCCATTCCAGCAC
ATTCTGGAAACTTCCTTTATATGATAATTATAAATACATTTAAATTATTGATACAAAACATGTAATTCCT
AGAACATAACCATAGCAATCATTAGTTTTCAGGGTAATTATGTATTTTTAGGATTTGACTGCGGAAAGAT
CTGGTCATGTGACGTCTCATGAACGTCACGGCCCTGGGTTTCTATAAATACAGTAGGACTCTCGACCATC
GGCAGATTTTTCGAAGAAGAAGATCAGTTTCAGGAGCCGTACTGTTCCGTTTCAACGCAAATATTAACGG
TAAGAGCGAATTTCCTAGTTTGTTTTCATGCCATTCTTTAAAACCATAGCGTATTACTTTAATTATAGTA
AACTTTCGCTTTCTTTATTACAAGAGACGTTTTGTGTTGATTCTCCGCGGACATTTTCGGTCAGACAATC
AGAAAATGACCGCGGAGGACCAGTAACTTGCATTACACGTAAGTTAAATCTTCGTGTATTAAAATGGTTA
GGTTGTTAACGTCAAATAGGTTACCGTGTTTGCGTGTGATCAGGTTGGTTTTGTTAGATTTTTGTCAGTA
TTTTTAATTTATTTGTTTTAGTTTATTTATTTTTTTTGCTGAATCATAGTTTGTGAACAAAGAACCCGGA
TGTTACATACAGTACAGCCGCCATGTTACAGAGAGTTATAACTTAATCATTTTAAAAATAATTTTGCCTT
ACTTTTAGTTTGTCATGTTGAGAAATGAGGAAATGTTAAAATGAGGAAATATCCAATTAATTTAATATAT
CAAAATAATCCATGATTACAATGCACTGAACTGGAGAAAATTAAGATGTTTTCTAGTGTCATGAAACAAA
TGTAAGAGATGTACATTGTAGATGTTTTATGTCAAGAATTGGCTAGTTGATGCAGCATACTGGCGATACT
CAGTTGTAATAACAGTAACGTTACATGTTAATAGACTACTGAGTATGCTGTTCTGTCTATGTATGCTCTG
TAAGCTACGAGAAGGACTTTTTTAAACAGTAAAGGGTGCAATATTTTTACAAATTGAATTAAATAAAGGC
TGTCTATTAAGTAATATGCTTGATATTTTTCTTACTTGATCGGAAATAAGAAAAAATATAAACGTTGTTG
CTCTAAAAATCCTAGTTCAGTTTAGCCAACCACAAATACCTTTTTGTTCCTCCAACAGTTTTTTTTTCTT
CTCTATAATATTTGGCAGTCTATAGTACTCCAAATGTTTCCCCACAGTCTAACTAATTGGTACAGCCAAA
ATCATGACACTTATTGCAATAATAATTTTGGTTCATTGGCATTGTTGATAGCCTGTGCCACTAATATGGT
CGATTGATCATGCTTCAGGAAGAAAACTATATTGTTTGATGTAAGATTATTAAATCTTCACCTGCTTCCA
TTACAAACTATTCCCATCTTATTGAATTCTGGTATGTCTTAAAGGATTAGTTCACTTCCCAAATCAAAAT
TTACTTAGCCTTTTTTCATCCATGATCCCTTTTTTTCATCATTAATGAAGAAATTGTTTTTGAAAAAGTT
TCAAGATTTTTTTCTCTATATTGTGGAGCTTGTTAGTTTAAAATTCCAAAATGCAATATGTGGCTTCAAA
TGGTTCTAAATGATCCCAGTCAAGGAATAACAGTCTTATCTAATGAAACCATTAGACCTTTAAAAATAAA
AAAAATAAAAGTATTTATTTTTAAATGACTGAGTGATTAAGTTGAATTTCAGCGTTTCCTTACTGTGTAG
AAGTCCTTCCTTACTGGCCCCACCCTTTGGTTCTCTGCCAATCTGCTACCTAATGTAATGTTGTGGAACA
TTATTATTCTTTATTTCTTAATTTTTTATTTTTTATTTTAAAACAATGTAAACTGCACAGATGTGCAGTT
TGTTTAAAATGGCCAATGCTTTGGAAATGCATGACATAATTAGATTTCATGATGCACAAAGCCAAATCTC
AGAGCTTGTGCAAAATGAGCTATCATTTCACTAGGTAAGACCCTAAATTTTCATATAGGATCATTTGGAC
AATTTTGCTGCAGGTAAAATGCATTCTATAGTCCACTGTCAGCCATTGTTTTGGATAGTATTTATTTTTC
TCTACAAGTATAGTCAATAGTTTTCTATTATTTTAAAGGTTTGTAACATTTAAGGGTGACCAAATGCAAA
GTAAAATTTCATTTTCGGGTGAACTATCTCGTTTAACATGGGAGAAGTGCAAAACATACATTATTGGCTA
GAACATTGTAGTATTTTTTAAATGGAAATGTGTGATTGCTAATCTTACTTTGAATTTGTTTACAGGGATC
CATGGGGAAGCTACTGTCTTCTATCGAACAAGCCTGCGATATTTGCCGACTTAAAAAGCTGAAGTGCTCC
AAAGAAAAACCGAAGTGCGCCAAGTGTCTGAAGAACAACTGGGAGTGTCGCTACTCTCCCAAAACCAAAA
GGTCTCCGCTGACTAGGGCACATCTGACAGAAGTGGAATCAAGGCTAGAAAGACTGGAACAGCTATTTCT
ACTGATTTTTCCCCGCGAAGACCTTGACATGATTTTGAAAATGGATTCTTTACAGGATATAAAAGCACTG
CTAACAGGATTATTCGTACAAGATAATGTGAATAAAGATGCCGTCACAGATAGATTGGCTTCAGTGGAGA
CTGATATGCCTCTAACATTGAGACAGCATAGAATAAGTGCGACATCATCATCGGAGGAAAGTAGTAACAA
AGGTCAAAGACAGCTCACTGTATCGCCCGCCGACGCACTGGACGACTTCGACCTGGACATGCTGCCTGCT
GATGCTCTCGATGACTTTGATCTCGATATGCTGCCCGGGCCAGAGAACCTGTACTTCCAGGGGCTCGAGC
CCTCTGCCGGAGACATGAGAGCTGCAAACCTTTGGCCGAGCCCGCTGATGATTAAACGCTCTAAGAAGAA
CAGCCTGGCCTTGTCCCTGACCGCCGACCAGATGGTCAGTGCCTTGTTGGATGCCGAGCCCCCCATACTC
TATTCCGAGTATGATCCTACCAGACCCTTCAGTGAGGCTTCGATGATGGGCTTACTGACCAACCTGGCAG
ACAGGGAGCTGGTTCACATGATTAACTGGGCCAAGAGGGTGCCAGGCTTTGTGGATTTGACCCTCCACGA
TCAGGTCCACCTCCTAGAATGTGCCTGGCTAGAGATCCTGATGATTGGTCTCGTCTGGCGCAGCATGGAG
CACCCAGTGAAGCTACTGTTTGCTCCTAACTTGCTCTTGGACAGGAACCAGGGAAAATGTGTAGAGGGCA
TGGTGGAGATTTTCGACATGCTGCTGGCTACATCATCTCGGTTCCGCATGATGAATCTGCAGGGAGAGGA
ATTTGTGTGCCTCAAATCTATTATTTTGCTTAATTCTGGAGTTTACACATTTCTGTCCAGCACCCTGAAG
TCTCTGGAGGAAAAGGACCATATCCATCGAGTGCTGGACAAGATCACAGACACTTTGATTCACCTGATGG
CTAAGGCTGGCCTGACCCTGCAGCAGCAGCATCAGAGACTCGCACAGCTTCTCCTGATCCTCTCCCACAT
CAGGCACATGAGTAACAAAGGCATGGAGCATCTGTACTCTATGAAGTGCAAGAACGTGGTGCCCCTCTAT
GATCTGCTGCTGGAGGCGGCGGACGCTCACCGCCTACATGCGCCCACTAGCCGTGGAGGGGCATCCGTGG
AGGAAACAGACCAAAGCCACTTGGCTACTGCGGGCTCTACTTCATCTCATTCCTTGCAAAAGTATTACAT
CACGGGGGAGGCAGAGGGTTTCCCTGCCACAGCACCAGGTTCCGGCAGCGCTACAAACTTCTCTCTGCTC
AAGCAGGCTGGAGATGTGGAAGAAAACCCTGGGCCCAGCTACGTAAGATCTGAGATCTGATCATTTAAAT
GACATGATAAGATACATTGATGAGTTTGGACAAACCACAACTAGAATGCAGTGAAAAAAATGCTTTATTT
GTGAAATTTGTGATGCTATTGCTTTATTTGTAACCATATTAAGCTGCAATAAACAAGTTAACAACAACAA
TTGCATTCATTTTATGTTTCAGGTTCAGGGGGAGGTGTGGGAGGTTTTTTCCTGCAGGACTCTAGTCGCG
GCCGCTCTTCCGCTAATACTCAAGTACAATTTTAATGGAGTACTTTTTTACTTTTACTCAAGTAAGATTC
TAGCCAGATACTTTTACTTTTAATTGAGTAAAATTTTCCCTAAGTACTTGTACTTTCACTTGAGTAAAAT
TTTTGAGTACTTTTTACACCTCTGCCCTGCATTAATGAATCGGCCAACGCGCGGGGAGAGGCGGTTTGCG
TATTGGGCGCTCTTCCGCTTCCTCGCTCACTGACTCGCTGCGCTCGGTCGTTCGGCTGCGGCGAGCGGTA
TCAGCTCACTCAAAGGCGGTAATACGGTTATCCACAGAATCAGGGGATAACGCAGGAAAGAACATGTGAG
CAAAAGGCCAGCAAAAGGCCAGGAACCGTAAAAAGGCCGCGTTGCTGGCGTTTTTCCATAGGCTCCGCCC
CCCTGACGAGCATCACAAAAATCGACGCTCAAGTCAGAGGTGGCGAAACCCGACAGGACTATAAAGATAC
CAGGCGTTTCCCCCTGGAAGCTCCCTCGTGCGCTCTCCTGTTCCGACCCTGCCGCTTACCGGATACCTGT
CCGCCTTTCTCCCTTCGGGAAGCGTGGCGCTTTCTCATAGCTCACGCTGTAGGTATCTCAGTTCGGTGTA
GGTCGTTCGCTCCAAGCTGGGCTGTGTGCACGAACCCCCCGTTCAGCCCGACCGCTGCGCCTTATCCGGT
AACTATCGTCTTGAGTCCAACCCGGTAAGACACGACTTATCGCCACTGGCAGCAGCCACTGGTAACAGGA
TTAGCAGAGCGAGGTATGTAGGCGGTGCTACAGAGTTCTTGAAGTGGTGGCCTAACTACGGCTACACTAG
AAGAACAGTATTTGGTATCTGCGCTCTGCTGAAGCCAGTTACCTTCGGAAAAAGAGTTGGTAGCTCTTGA
TCCGGCAAACAAACCACCGCTGGTAGCGGTGGTTTTTTTGTTTGCAAGCAGCAGATTACGCGCAGAAAAA
AAGGATCTCAAGAAGATCCTTTGATCTTTTCTACGGGGTCTGACGCTCAGTGGAACGAAAACTCACGTTA
AGGGATTTTGGTCATGAGATTATCAAAAAGGATCTTCACCTAGATCCTTTTAAATTAAAAATGAAGTTTT
AAATCAATCTAAAGTATATATGAGTAAACTTGGTCTGACAGTTACCAATGCTTAATCAGTGAGGCACCTA
TCTCAGCGATCTGTCTATTTCGTTCATCCATAGTTGCCTGACTCCCCGTCGTGTAGATAACTACGATACG
GGAGGGCTTACCATCTGGCCCCAGTGCTGCAATGATACCGCGAGACCCACGCTCACCGGCTCCAGATTTA
TCAGCAATAAACCAGCCAGCCGGAAGGGCCGAGCGCAGAAGTGGTCCTGCAACTTTATCCGCCTCCATCC
AGTCTATTAATTGTTGCCGGGAAGCTAGAGTAAGTAGTTCGCCAGTTAATAGTTTGCGCAACGTTGTTGC
CATTGCTACAGGCATCGTGGTGTCACGCTCGTCGTTTGGTATGGCTTCATTCAGCTCCGGTTCCCAACGA
TCAAGGCGAGTTACATGATCCCCCATGTTGTGCAAAAAAGCGGTTAGCTCCTTCGGTCCTCCGATCGTTG
TCAGAAGTAAGTTGGCCGCAGTGTTATCACTCATGGTTATGGCAGCACTGCATAATTCTCTTACTGTCAT
GCCATCCGTAAGATGCTTTTCTGTGACTGGTGAGTACTCAACCAAGTCATTCTGAGAATAGTGTATGCGG
CGACCGAGTTGCTCTTGCCCGGCGTCAATACGGGATAATACCGCGCCACATAGCAGAACTTTAAAAGTGC
TCATCATTGGAAAACGTTCTTCGGGGCGAAAACTCTCAAGGATCTTACCGCTGTTGAGATCCAGTTCGAT
GTAACCCACTCGTGCACCCAACTGATCTTCAGCATCTTTTACTTTCACCAGCGTTTCTGGGTGAGCAAAA
ACAGGAAGGCAAAATGCCGCAAAAAAGGGAATAAGGGCGACACGGAAATGTTGAATACTCATACTCTTCC
TTTTTCAATATTATTGAAGCATTTATCAGGGTTATTGTCTCATGAGCGGATACATATTTGAATGTATTTA
GAAAAATAAACAAATAGGGGTTCCGCGCACATTTCCCCGAAAAGTGCCACCT
Features (pLannotate 1.2.2; 13 found; start..end, strand, type, name):
      2..129     +  rep_origin     f1 ori (fragment) (sequence partly withheld): f1 bacteriophage origin of replication; arrow indicates direction of (+) strand synthesis
    150..168     -  promoter       T3 promoter: promoter for bacteriophage T3 RNA polymerase
    397..518     -  polyA_signal   SV40 poly(A) signal: SV40 polyadenylation signal
    538..1251    -  CDS            ECFP: ECFP is a basic (constitutively fluorescent) cyan fluorescent protein published in 1996, derived from Aequorea victoria. It has low acid sensitivity.
   5187..5210    -  misc_feature   CEN4 (fragment): S. cerevisiae CEN4 centromere
   5662..6100    +  CDS            GAL4 DNA binding domain (fragment): DNA binding domain of the GAL4 transcriptional activator; Saccharomyces cerevisiae GAL4 (truncated)
   6113..6139    +  CDS            VP160 (fragment): 10 tandem repeats of the minimal activation domain of herpes simplex virus VP16 (Cheng et al., 2013)
   6224..7156    +  CDS            ERT2: mutated ligand-binding domain of the human estrogen receptor (Feil et al., 1997)
   7266..7394    -  polyA_signal   SV40 poly(A) signal: SV40 polyadenylation signal
   7642..7695    -  CDS            lacI (fragment): lac repressor; lacI; The lac repressor binds to the lac operator to inhibit transcription in E. coli. This inhibition can be relieved by adding lactose or isopropyl-β-D-thiogalactopyranoside (IPTG).
   7878..8466    -  rep_origin     ori: high-copy-number ColE1/pMB1/pBR322/pUC origin of replication
   8637..9497    -  CDS            AmpR: β-lactamase; bla; confers resistance to ampicillin, carbenicillin, and related antibiotics
   9498..9602    -  promoter       AmpR promoter: bla
