[The description below was written by a language model from this plasmid's Addgene catalogue record and pLannotate feature annotations shown in this document.]
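Description:
pT22gCfpUbiG4FER4P2A(#249) is a zebrafish transgenesis plasmid built on pT22i, a modified derivative of the Tol2 transposon vector pT2AL200R150G, and intended for making stable (permanent) transgenic lines. The sequenced plasmid is about 9.6 kb. It is maintained in E. coli through a high-copy ColE1/pUC-type origin and selected with ampicillin via the β-lactamase gene and its own promoter. A fragment of the f1 origin and a T3 promoter remain from the backbone. Short matches annotated as CEN4 and lacI fragments are probably incidental hits rather than functional parts. The Tol2 ends implied by the backbone lineage are not annotated in the feature table.

The payload is a 1.6 kb Gal4bdFF-ERT2-P2A fusion expressed from the zebrafish ubiquitin (Zf-Ubi) promoter, which is recorded in the catalogue but not annotated, and terminated by an SV40 polyadenylation signal. The fusion joins the yeast Gal4 DNA-binding domain to short herpes simplex VP16-derived minimal activation repeats (the "FF" module, detected as a VP160 fragment). This is followed by the human estrogen receptor ligand-binding domain lacking residues 1–281 and carrying G400V, M543A and L544A (ERT2), then a porcine teschovirus P2A peptide. ERT2 keeps the activator inactive until a tamoxifen-like ligand binds, so here cyclofen switches on Gal4 activity and hence UAS-driven transgenes. The associated publication concerns optical control of tumour induction in zebrafish. No coding sequence downstream of the P2A is recorded.

A second, oppositely oriented cassette encodes ECFP with its own SV40 poly(A) signal. According to the depositor it is driven by a gamma-crystallin promoter, giving "blue eyes" as a visual marker for identifying transgenic carriers.
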