Addgene plasmid #184070: pT22gCfpUbiG4FER4P2A(#249)
Purpose: cyclofen-inducible GAL4 activation in zebrafish permanent transgenic
Depositing lab: Sophie Vriz. Depositing organization: College de France. Publication: Optical Control of Tumor Induction in the Zebrafish. Feng Z, Nam S, Hamouri F, Aujard I, Ducos B, Vriz S, Volovitch M, Jullien L, Lin S, Weiss S, Bensimon D. Sci Rep. 2017 Aug 23;7(1):9195. doi: 10.1038/s41598-017-09697-x. PubMed 28835665.
Backbone
  Vector backbone: pT22i (pT2AL200R150G derivative)
  Backbone manufacturer: modified by M Volovitch from pT2AL200R150 of A Urasaki; Urasaki et al 2006, Genetics 174:639)
  Backbone size w/o insert (bp): 8042
  Vector type: Zebrafish transgenesis (blue eyes)
Growth in bacteria
  Bacterial resistance: Ampicillin, 100 μg/mL
  Growth temperature: 37°C
  Growth strain: DH5alpha
  Copy number: High Copy
Gene/Insert
  Gene/Insert name: Gal4bdFF-ERT2-P2A
  Species: S. cerevisiae (Gal4bd), Herpes Simplex Virus (F), H. sapiens (ERT2), PTV-1 (P2A)
  Insert size (bp): 1584
  Mutation: ERT2: G400V, M543A, L544A, deleted 1-281;
  Promoter: Zf-Ubi
  Cloning method: Restriction Enzyme; 5′ cloning site BamHI (not destroyed); 3′ cloning site SnaBI (not destroyed)
  Sequencing primers: 5′ ubidir; 3′ SVLrev34
Resource information
  A portion of this plasmid was derived from a plasmid made by: synthetic ERT2
Terms and licenses: Academic/Nonprofit Terms; Industry Terms: Not Available to Industry
Depositor comments: Gal4FF: AJD87368; ERT2: NP_000116; P2A: AIE57569; + gCRY:CFP as a marker of transgenesis
How to cite: pT22gCfpUbiG4FER4P2A(#249) was a gift from Sophie Vriz (Addgene plasmid # 184070 ; http://n2t.net/addgene:184070 ; RRID:Addgene_184070)
